>Addgene plasmid #182189 | p{Mhc-F4-678-DsRed::KD-RC,attB} | addgene full sequence | sequence record 357793 | Addgene NGS Result
ATTCTCTGGGACGATGAGTCATTCCTTTCGGGGCCACAGCATAATCGTTGCCAGCTCACCGAAATGGTGA
CTTCATTTCTTAACTGCCGTCAAGCATGCGATTGTACATACATACATATTTATATATGTACATATTTATG
TGACTATGGTAGGTCGATATAATAGCAATCAACGCAAGCAAATGTGTCAGTCCTGCTTACAGGAACGATT
CTATTTAGTAATTTTCGTTGTATAAAGTAATTATGTATGTATGTAAGCCCCATAAATCTGAAACAATTAG
GCAAAACCATGCGAAGCTCTCTAGTATAACTTCGTATAATGTATGCTATACGAAGTTCTCGAGGGGGGGC
CCGGTACCGTCGACGATGTAGGTCACGGTCTCGAAGCCGCGGTGCGGGTGCCAGGGCGTGCCCTTGGGCT
CCCCGGGCGCGTACTCCACCTCACCCATCTGGTCCATCATGATGAACGGGTCGAGGTGGCGGTAGTTGAT
CCCGGCGAACGCGCGGCGCGCCGGGAAGCCCTCGCCCTCGAAACCGCTGGGCGCGGTGGTCACGGTGAGC
ACGGGACGTGCGACGGCGTCGGCGGGTGCGGATACGCGGGGCAGCGTCAGCGGGTTCTCGACGGTCACGG
CGGGCATGTCGACACTAGTGGTACCCAGCTTTTGTTCCCTTTAGTGAGGGTTAATTGCGCGCTTGGCGTA
ATCATGGTCATAGCTGTTTCCTGTGTGAAATTGTTATCCGCTCACAATTCCACACAACATACGAGCCGGA
AGCATAAAGTGTAAAGCCTGGGGTGCCTAATGAGTGAGCTAACTCACATTAATTGCGTTGCGCTCACTGC
CCGCTTTCCAGTCGGGAAACCTGTCGTGCCAGCTGCATTAATGAATCGGCCAACGCGCGGGGAGAGGCGG
TTTGCGTATTGGGCGCTCTTCCGCTTCCTCGCTCACTGACTCGCTGCGCTCGGTCGTTCGGCTGCGGCGA
GCGGTATCAGCTCACTCAAAGGCGGTAATACGGTTATCCACAGAATCAGGGGATAACGCAGGAAAGAACA
TGTGAGCAAAAGGCCAGCAAAAGGCCAGGAACCGTAAAAAGGCCGCGTTGCTGGCGTTTTTCCATAGGCT
CCGCCCCCCTGACGAGCATCACAAAAATCGACGCTCAAGTCAGAGGTGGCGAAACCCGACAGGACTATAA
AGATACCAGGCGTTTCCCCCTGGAAGCTCCCTCGTGCGCTCTCCTGTTCCGACCCTGCCGCTTACCGGAT
ACCTGTCCGCCTTTCTCCCTTCGGGAAGCGTGGCGCTTTCTCATAGCTCACGCTGTAGGTATCTCAGTTC
GGTGTAGGTCGTTCGCTCCAAGCTGGGCTGTGTGCACGAACCCCCCGTTCAGCCCGACCGCTGCGCCTTA
TCCGGTAACTATCGTCTTGAGTCCAACCCGGTAAGACACGACTTATCGCCACTGGCAGCAGCCACTGGTA
ACAGGATTAGCAGAGCGAGGTATGTAGGCGGTGCTACAGAGTTCTTGAAGTGGTGGCCTAACTACGGCTA
CACTAGAAGAACAGTATTTGGTATCTGCGCTCTGCTGAAGCCAGTTACCTTCGGAAAAAGAGTTGGTAGC
TCTTGATCCGGCAAACAAACCACCGCTGGTAGCGGTGGTTTTTTTGTTTGCAAGCAGCAGATTACGCGCA
GAAAAAAAGGATCTCAAGAAGATCCTTTGATCTTTTCTACGGGGTCTGACGCTCAGTGGAACGAAAACTC
ACGTTAAGGGATTTTGGTCATGAGATTATCAAAAAGGATCTTCACCTAGATCCTTTTAAATTAAAAATGA
AGTTTTAAATCAATCTAAAGTATATATGAGTAAACTTGGTCTGACAGTTACCAATGCTTAATCAGTGAGG
CACCTATCTCAGCGATCTGTCTATTTCGTTCATCCATAGTTGCCTGACTCCCCGTCGTGTAGATAACTAC
GATACGGGAGGGCTTACCATCTGGCCCCAGTGCTGCAATGATACCGCGAGACCCACGCTCACCGGCTCCA
GATTTATCAGCAATAAACCAGCCAGCCGGAAGGGCCGAGCGCAGAAGTGGTCCTGCAACTTTATCCGCCT
CCATCCAGTCTATTAATTGTTGCCGGGAAGCTAGAGTAAGTAGTTCGCCAGTTAATAGTTTGCGCAACGT
TGTTGCCATTGCTACAGGCATCGTGGTGTCACGCTCGTCGTTTGGTATGGCTTCATTCAGCTCCGGTTCC
CAACGATCAAGGCGAGTTACATGATCCCCCATGTTGTGCAAAAAAGCGGTTAGCTCCTTCGGTCCTCCGA
TCGTTGTCAGAAGTAAGTTGGCCGCAGTGTTATCACTCATGGTTATGGCAGCACTGCATAATTCTCTTAC
TGTCATGCCATCCGTAAGATGCTTTTCTGTGACTGGTGAGTACTCAACCAAGTCATTCTGAGAATAGTGT
ATGCGGCGACCGAGTTGCTCTTGCCCGGCGTCAATACGGGATAATACCGCGCCACATAGCAGAACTTTAA
AAGTGCTCATCATTGGAAAACGTTCTTCGGGGCGAAAACTCTCAAGGATCTTACCGCTGTTGAGATCCAG
TTCGATGTAACCCACTCGTGCACCCAACTGATCTTCAGCATCTTTTACTTTCACCAGCGTTTCTGGGTGA
GCAAAAACAGGAAGGCAAAATGCCGCAAAAAAGGGAATAAGGGCGACACGGAAATGTTGAATACTCATAC
TCTTCCTTTTTCAATATTATTGAAGCATTTATCAGGGTTATTGTCTCATGAGCGGATACATATTTGAATG
TATTTAGAAAAATAAACAAATAGGGGTTCCGCGCACATTTCCCCGAAAAGTGCCACCTG
[124 nt withheld, positions 2860-2983]
C
[91 nt withheld, positions 2985-3075]
A
[49 nt withheld, positions 3077-3125]
CCTTTGACGTTGGAGTCCACGTTCTTT
[37 nt withheld, positions 3153-3189]
ACCCTATCTCGGTCTATTCTTTTGATTTATAAGGGATTTTGCCGATTTCGGCCTATTGGTTAAAAAATGA
GCTGATTTAACAAAAATTTAACGCGAATTTTAACAAAATATTAACGCTTACAATTTCCATTCGCCATTCA
GGCTGCGCAACTGTTGGGAAGGGCGATCGGTGCGGGCCTCTTCGCTATTACGCCAGCTGGCGAAAGGGGG
ATGTGCTGCAAGGCGATTAAGTTGGGTAACGCCAGGGTTTTCCCAGTCACGACGTTGTAAAACGACGGCC
AGTGAGCGCGCGTAATACGACTCACTATAGGGCGAATTGGAGCTCCACCGCGGTGGCGGCCGCTTTAATA
TACTCGAATTCGTTGTCGGCTCATATACATGGGCGAAATAATTTCGAATATGTTTTAAAAATAACCAAAG
ACATTAGAAAGAGATCGCCAATACTTATACATTATGTCTATGTGTGCCATGTGGTAGCATGAGCCAAAAA
GCTTCTCGAAATTACGAATTACATATAGACGAATATGTATGTGACTTTAGTTTCGAAATAATTTCGAGAA
TTTTAAAAATAACGCATTCGTTAAAAGTTCGCGTCAATTCGAATCGAATTTTCGATTGTCGATTTAGTGT
GGATTGTCGAAAATCGTTCCGCCTTCGAAGTTTACTGAAAGGAATCATTGCGATCTCGTGAATTGCTTGT
ATGAGAACACGCCACCATATCGAGATACCTGTTCAAAATATCGAAATCGCGTTCCAAACGGTAGTAGTTA
CCAGTTGAGTGAGTTGTGGTGACAGTTTAACCTCTCTACATTTGTAATAATAAGCATTGTTTTGGCGTAT
CAATAGTCTGTAGATTTTTTCACAAAGAAACCTGGAGAAATGTACACAAATATCTAAATGAAAATTGGCG
TTACGTAACAAATACCAACGCCCCGAAAATCCGTATATATGCAAAGCATTCTGATATATATATATAAGTG
GTATACATATACATATTCGTATCGGATCCGTGATCTATATTTAGGATTAAAACCCTCGACCGCCGGAGTA
TAAATAGAGGCGCTTCGTCTACGGAGCGACAATTCAATTCAAACAAGCAAAGTGAACACGTCGCTAAGCG
AAAGCTAAGCAAATAAACAAGCGCAGCTGAACAAGCTAAACAATCGGGCGGCCGCACTAGAGCCGGTCGC
CACCATGAGGTCTTCCAAGAATGTTATCAAGGAGTTCATGAGGTTTAAGGTTCGCATGGAAGGAACGGTC
AATGGGCACGAGTTTGAAATAGAAGGCGAAGGAGAGGGGAGGCCATACGAAGGCCACAATACCGTAAAGC
TTAAGGTGAGTAGTACATGTGCATACATCTTAAGTTCACTTGATCTATAGGAACTGCGATTGCAACATCA
AATTGTCTGCGGCGTGAGAACTGCGACCCACAAAAATCCCAAACCGCGGCCGTTTATCACCACTTTGTAC
AAGAAAGCTGGGTCGGCGCGCCCACCCTTAAACGATATCAGACATTTGTCTGATAATGCTTCATTATCAG
ACAAATGTCTGATATCGTTTGGTGAAGGGGGCGGCCGCGGAGCCTGCTTTTTTGTACAAACTTGTGATAA
ACGAATTCTTGAAGACGAAAGGGCACAAACAAATAGTGACACGAAACAGATTATTCTGGTAGCTGTTCTC
GCTATATAAGACAATTTTTGAGATCATATCATGATCAAGACATCTAAAGGCATTCATTTTCGACTATATT
CTTTTTTACAAAAAATATAACAACCAGATATTTTAAGCTGATCCTAGATGCACAAAAAATAAATAAAAGT
ATAAACCTACTTCGTAGGATACTTCGGGGTACTTTTTGTTCGGGGTTAGATGAGCATAACGCTTGTAGTT
GATATTTGAGATCCCCTATCATTGCAGGTAACCAAGGGGGGACCTTTGCCATTTGCTTGGGATATTTTGT
CACCACAATTTCAGTATGGAAGCAAGGTATATGTCAAGCACCCTGCCGACATACCAGACTATAAAAAGCT
GTCATTTCCTGAAGGATTTAAATGGGAAAGGGTCATGAACTTTGAAGACGGTGGCGTCGTTACTGTAACC
CAGGATTCCAGTTTGCAGGATGGCTGTTTCATCTACAAGGTCAAGTTCATTGGCGTGAACTTTCCTTCCG
ATGGACCTGTTATGCAAAAGAAGACAATGGGCTGGGAAGCCAGCACTGAGCGTTTGTATCCTCGTGATGG
CGTGTTGAAAGGAGAGATTCATAAGGCTCTGAAGCTGAAAGACGGTGGTCATTACCTAGTTGAATTCAAA
AGTATTTACATGGCAAAGAAGCCTGTGCAGCTACCAGGGTACTACTATGTTGACTCCAAACTGGATATAA
CAAGCCACAACGAAGACTATACAATCGTTGAGCAGTATGAAAGAACCGAGGGACGCCACCATCTGTTCCT
TTAGCGGCCATCGAATTCGAGCTCGCCCACTAAGCGTCGCGCCACTTCAACGCTCGATGGGAGCGTCATT
GGTGGGCGGGGTAACCGTCGAAATCAGTGTTTACGCTTCCAATCGCAACAAAAAATTCACTGCAACACTG
AAAAGCATACGAAAACGATGAAGATTGTACGAGAAACCATAAAGTATTTTATCCACAAAGACACGTATAG
CAGAAAAGCCAAGTTAACTCGGCGATAAGTTGTGTACACAAGAATAAAATCGGCCAGATTCAGTGTTGTC
AGAAATAAGAAAACCCCACTATGTTTTTCTTTGCCTTTTCTTTCTCCCAGCGATCATTCATTTCGTGGTG
AAAGAACGGGGTCATTGCACGGAGTTTCGACTGCGGGAAAGCAGAGCTGCCGTTCACTTCGTCTATAATT
AGCGCTTTCTATTTTCCCCGATTCGGGCCGCTGCTGCGCTTTTCCGCCTGCTGTTTGTGGCAAGTGTAGC
AGCAGGCTGTGCACGCAGTGTGGCATGCACTTGGCTTTCCACCGTTGGTATCG
Features (pLannotate 1.2.2; 23 found; start..end, strand, type, name):
    306..337     -  protein_bind   loxP (fragment): Cre-mediated recombination occurs in the 8-bp core sequence (GCATACAT). Cre recombinase
    338..358     +  misc_feature   MCS (fragment): pBluescript multiple cloning site
    380..449     +  protein_bind   attB: attB site for the φC31 integrase (Groth et al., 2000) phage φC31 integrase
    668..686     -  promoter       T3 promoter: promoter for bacteriophage T3 RNA polymerase
    731..747     -  protein_bind   lac operator: The lac repressor binds to the lac operator to inhibit transcription in E. coli. This inhibition can be relieved by adding lactose or isopropyl-β-D-thiogalactopyranoside (IPTG). lac repressor encoded by lacI
    755..785     -  promoter       lac promoter: promoter for the E. coli lac operon
    800..821     -  protein_bind   CAP binding site: CAP binding activates transcription in the presence of cAMP. E. coli catabolite activator protein
    834..926     -  CDS            lacI (fragment): lac repressor; lacI; The lac repressor binds to the lac operator to inhibit transcription in E. coli. This inhibition can be relieved by adding lactose or isopropyl-β-D-thiogalactopyranoside (IPTG).
   1109..1697    -  rep_origin     ori: high-copy-number ColE1/pMB1/pBR322/pUC origin of replication
   1868..2728    -  CDS            AmpR: β-lactamase; bla; confers resistance to ampicillin, carbenicillin, and related antibiotics
   2729..2833    -  promoter       AmpR promoter: bla
   2860..3288    +  rep_origin     f1 ori (sequence partly withheld): f1 bacteriophage origin of replication; arrow indicates direction of (+) strand synthesis
   3319..3474    -  CDS            lacZα (fragment): LacZα fragment of β-galactosidase; lacZ fragment
   3482..3500    +  promoter       T7 promoter: promoter for bacteriophage T7 RNA polymerase
   3509..3533    +  misc_feature   MCS (fragment): pBluescript multiple cloning site
   3689..3706    +  promoter       RPR1 promoter (fragment): RPR1; promoter for the S. cerevisiae RNase P RNA gene
   4232..4354    +  promoter       hsp70 promoter (fragment): Drosophila melanogaster hsp70Bb promoter
   4402..4530    +  CDS            mPlum (fragment): mPlum is a basic (constitutively fluorescent) red fluorescent protein published in 2004, derived from Discosoma sp.. It has low acid sensitivity.
   4525..4636    +  CDS            mini-white (fragment): Drosophila white gene eye color pigment; white; This is a modified version of the white gene lacking part of the first intron.
   4648..4672    +  protein_bind   attB2: mutant version of attB; recombination site for the Gateway® BP reaction BP Clonase™
   4770..4794    -  protein_bind   attB1: mutant version of attB; recombination site for the Gateway® BP reaction BP Clonase™
   4822..5107    +  CDS            mini-white (fragment): Drosophila white gene eye color pigment; white; This is a modified version of the white gene lacking part of the first intron.
   5101..5628    +  CDS            sfCherry3C (fragment): sfCherry3C is a basic (constitutively fluorescent) fluorescent protein published in 2019, derived from Discosoma sp.. It is reported to be a monomer.
