[The description below was written by a language model from this plasmid's Addgene catalogue record and pLannotate feature annotations shown in this document.]
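Description:
p{Mhc-F4-678-DsRed::KD-RC,attB} is a Drosophila (insect expression) transgenesis plasmid built on pBluescript II KS. It is maintained in E. coli at high copy through the ColE1/pUC-type origin and selected with ampicillin via the β-lactamase gene. The usual pBluescript remnants are also present: an f1 origin, lac promoter/operator and lacZα fragments, and flanking T3 and T7 promoters. A φC31 attB site allows integrase-mediated insertion into attP landing sites in the fly genome, and a partial loxP site lies next to it.

The payload is a DsRed fluorescent reporter interrupted by an intron. In the feature table the coding sequence appears as two blocks matched to Discosoma-derived red fluorescent proteins (annotated as mPlum and sfCherry3C fragments, most likely reflecting homology to DsRed). These blocks are separated by sequence matching the mini-white gene, which presumably supplies the intron. Within this intervening region sit Gateway attB2 and attB1 sites, consistent with the recorded Gateway cloning method. The stated purpose indicates that a yeast recombinase target site is placed inside the intron. The "KD-RC" in the name suggests a KD recombinase site, possibly in reverse-complement orientation, though the site is not annotated. A fragment of the Drosophila hsp70Bb promoter lies just upstream of the reporter, probably acting as a basal promoter. The name implies it is paired with an Mhc-derived enhancer fragment, which is also not annotated. A short RPR1 promoter match is likely incidental.

According to the associated publication title, constructs of this kind serve as tools for targeted chromosome rearrangements and for building balancer chromosomes in non-melanogaster Drosophila species. Placing the recombination site in the intron would let the reporter halves be separated or rejoined by recombination between sites, giving a fluorescent readout of the event.
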