Addgene plasmid #182189: p{Mhc-F4-678-DsRed::KD-RC,attB}
Purpose: fluorescent reporter gene with yeast recombination site within intron
Depositing lab: David Stern. Depositing organization: HHMI, Janelia Research Campus. Publication: Transgenic tools for targeted chromosome rearrangements allow construction of balancer chromosomes in non-melanogaster Drosophila species. Stern DL. G3 (Bethesda). 2022 Feb 10. pii: 6526388. doi: 10.1093/g3journal/jkac030. PubMed 35143616.
Backbone
  Vector backbone: pBluescript II KS
  Vector type: Insect Expression
Growth in bacteria
  Bacterial resistance: Ampicillin, 100 μg/mL
  Growth temperature: 37°C
  Growth strain: DH5alpha
  Copy number: High Copy
Gene/Insert
  Gene/Insert name: DsRed
  Species: Other
  Cloning method: Gateway Cloning
Terms and licenses: Academic/Nonprofit Terms; Industry Terms: Not Available to Industry
Depositor comments: Please visit https://www.biorxiv.org/content/10.1101/2021.11.18.469106v1.full for bioRxiv preprint.
How to cite: p{Mhc-F4-678-DsRed::KD-RC,attB} was a gift from David Stern (Addgene plasmid # 182189 ; http://n2t.net/addgene:182189 ; RRID:Addgene_182189)
